Addgene plasmid #85251: pH6Z-709
Purpose: Plasmid clone containing HHV-6B(Z29) restriction endonuclease fragment
Depositing lab: Philip Pellett. Depositing organization: Centers for Disease Control and Prevention. Publication: Restriction endonuclease mapping and molecular cloning of the human herpesvirus 6 variant B strain Z29 genome. Lindquester GJ, Inoue N, Allen RD, Castelli JW, Stamey FR, Dambaugh TR, O'Brian JJ, Danovich RM, Frenkel N, Pellett PE. Arch Virol. 1996;141(2):367-79. PubMed 8634027.
Backbone
  Vector backbone: pKSm13-
  Backbone manufacturer: Stratagene, similar to pBluescript SK+
  Vector type: cloning vector
Growth in bacteria
  Bacterial resistance: Ampicillin, 100 μg/mL
  Growth temperature: 37°C
  Growth strain: DH5alpha
  Copy number: High Copy
Gene/Insert
  Gene/Insert name: fragment of the human herpesvirus 6B strain Z29 genome (alt name: NC_000898)
  Insert size (bp): 4700
  Cloning method: Unknown
  Sequencing primers: 5′ T7; 3′ T3
Terms and licenses: Academic/Nonprofit Terms; Industry Terms: Not Available to Industry
Depositor comments: restriction enzyme fragment = KpnI G; Range (bases) = 135,674-140,402; Associated Genes = U90, U91
How to cite: pH6Z-709 was a gift from Philip Pellett (Addgene plasmid # 85251 ; http://n2t.net/addgene:85251 ; RRID:Addgene_85251)
