[The description below was written by a language model from this plasmid's Addgene catalogue record and pLannotate feature annotations shown in this document.]
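Description:
pH6Z-709 is a bacterial cloning plasmid that carries a restriction fragment of the human herpesvirus 6B strain Z29 genome in a pBluescript-type phagemid backbone (pKSm13-, a Stratagene vector similar to pBluescript SK+). It is maintained in E. coli at high copy through a ColE1/pUC-type origin and selected with ampicillin via the β-lactamase gene and its native promoter. An f1 bacteriophage origin is also present, which in phagemids of this family allows single-stranded DNA to be rescued with helper phage. The short lacI and RSF ori fragments in the feature table are probably residual backbone homology rather than functional elements.

The insert is the KpnI G fragment of the viral genome, recorded as about 4.7 kb and spanning roughly positions 135,674 to 140,402 of the reference sequence. It sits in the multiple cloning site, interrupting the lacZα region that lies downstream of the lac promoter, operator and CAP binding site. It is flanked by opposing T7 and T3 phage promoters, which also provide the sequencing primer sites. Annotation of the full 7,690 nt sequence detects two segments matching U90 on one strand and two segments matching U91 on the other, in agreement with the depositor's listed genes. All of these are called as fragments, which fits spliced or partially contained genomic coding regions rather than engineered open reading frames. No eukaryotic promoter, tag or reporter is annotated, so this is not an expression construct. It belongs to a set of clones made for restriction mapping and molecular cloning of the Z29 genome, and serves as a source of defined viral genomic DNA. The cloning method is not recorded.
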