Features (pLannotate 1.2.2; 17 found; start..end, strand, type, name):
    126..714     -  rep_origin     ori: high-copy-number ColE1/pMB1/pBR322/pUC origin of replication
    885..1745    -  CDS            AmpR: β-lactamase; bla; confers resistance to ampicillin, carbenicillin, and related antibiotics
   1746..1850    -  promoter       AmpR promoter: bla
   1903..2331    -  rep_origin     f1 ori (sequence partly withheld): f1 bacteriophage origin of replication; arrow indicates direction of (+) strand synthesis
   2336..2491    -  CDS            lacZα (fragment): LacZα fragment of β-galactosidase; lacZ fragment
   2499..2517    +  promoter       T7 promoter: promoter for bacteriophage T7 RNA polymerase
   2523..4805    -  CDS            U90 (fragment): U90_HHV6Z - Experimental evidence at protein level: Swiss-Prot protein existence level 1. From Human herpesvirus 6B (strain Z29) (HHV-6 variant B) (Human B lymphotropic virus).
   4895..5293    -  CDS            U90 (fragment): U90_HHV6Z - Experimental evidence at protein level: Swiss-Prot protein existence level 1. From Human herpesvirus 6B (strain Z29) (HHV-6 variant B) (Human B lymphotropic virus).
   5448..5672    +  CDS            U91 (fragment): U91_HHV6Z - Protein predicted: Swiss-Prot protein existence level 4. From Human herpesvirus 6B (strain Z29) (HHV-6 variant B) (Human B lymphotropic virus).
   5797..6024    +  CDS            U91 (fragment): U91_HHV6U - Also known as HCRF1. Protein inferred from homology: Swiss-Prot protein existence level 3. From Human herpesvirus 6A (strain Uganda-1102) (HHV-6 variant A) (Human B lymphotropic virus).
   7255..7362    -  misc_feature   MCS: pBluescript multiple cloning site
   7375..7393    -  promoter       T3 promoter: promoter for bacteriophage T3 RNA polymerase
   7438..7454    -  protein_bind   lac operator: The lac repressor binds to the lac operator to inhibit transcription in E. coli. This inhibition can be relieved by adding lactose or isopropyl-β-D-thiogalactopyranoside (IPTG). lac repressor encoded by lacI
   7462..7492    -  promoter       lac promoter: promoter for the E. coli lac operon
   7507..7528    -  protein_bind   CAP binding site: CAP binding activates transcription in the presence of cAMP. E. coli catabolite activator protein
   7541..7633    -  CDS            lacI (fragment): lac repressor; lacI; The lac repressor binds to the lac operator to inhibit transcription in E. coli. This inhibition can be relieved by adding lactose or isopropyl-β-D-thiogalactopyranoside (IPTG).
   7635..7690    -  rep_origin     RSF ori (fragment): Plasmids containing the RSF 1030 origin of replication can be propagated in E. coli cells that contain additional plasmids with compatible origins.
>Addgene plasmid #85251 | pH6Z-709 | addgene full sequence | sequence record 172652 | Addgene NGS Result
GTATCAGCTCACTCAAAGGCGGTAATACGGTTATCCACAGAATCAGGGGATAACGCAGGAAAGAACATGT
GAGCAAAAGGCCAGCAAAAGGCCAGGAACCGTAAAAAGGCCGCGTTGCTGGCGTTTTTCCATAGGCTCCG
CCCCCCTGACGAGCATCACAAAAATCGACGCTCAAGTCAGAGGTGGCGAAACCCGACAGGACTATAAAGA
TACCAGGCGTTTCCCCCTGGAAGCTCCCTCGTGCGCTCTCCTGTTCCGACCCTGCCGCTTACCGGATACC
TGTCCGCCTTTCTCCCTTCGGGAAGCGTGGCGCTTTCTCATAGCTCACGCTGTAGGTATCTCAGTTCGGT
GTAGGTCGTTCGCTCCAAGCTGGGCTGTGTGCACGAACCCCCCGTTCAGCCCGACCGCTGCGCCTTATCC
GGTAACTATCGTCTTGAGTCCAACCCGGTAAGACACGACTTATCGCCACTGGCAGCAGCCACTGGTAACA
GGATTAGCAGAGCGAGGTATGTAGGCGGTGCTACAGAGTTCTTGAAGTGGTGGCCTAACTACGGCTACAC
TAGAAGAACAGTATTTGGTATCTGCGCTCTGCTGAAGCCAGTTACCTTCGGAAAAAGAGTTGGTAGCTCT
TGATCCGGCAAACAAACCACCGCTGGTAGCGGTGGTTTTTTTGTTTGCAAGCAGCAGATTACGCGCAGAA
AAAAAGGATCTCAAGAAGATCCTTTGATCTTTTCTACGGGGTCTGACGCTCAGTGGAACGAAAACTCACG
TTAAGGGATTTTGGTCATGAGATTATCAAAAAGGATCTTCACCTAGATCCTTTTAAATTAAAAATGAAGT
TTTAAATCAATCTAAAGTATATATGAGTAAACTTGGTCTGACAGTTACCAATGCTTAATCAGTGAGGCAC
CTATCTCAGCGATCTGTCTATTTCGTTCATCCATAGTTGCCTGACTCCCCGTCGTGTAGATAACTACGAT
ACGGGAGGGCTTACCATCTGGCCCCAGTGCTGCAATGATACCGCGAGACCCACGCTCACCGGCTCCAGAT
TTATCAGCAATAAACCAGCCAGCCGGAAGGGCCGAGCGCAGAAGTGGTCCTGCAACTTTATCCGCCTCCA
TCCAGTCTATTAATTGTTGCCGGGAAGCTAGAGTAAGTAGTTCGCCAGTTAATAGTTTGCGCAACGTTGT
TGCCATTGCTACAGGCATCGTGGTGTCACGCTCGTCGTTTGGTATGGCTTCATTCAGCTCCGGTTCCCAA
CGATCAAGGCGAGTTACATGATCCCCCATGTTGTGCAAAAAAGCGGTTAGCTCCTTCGGTCCTCCGATCG
TTGTCAGAAGTAAGTTGGCCGCAGTGTTATCACTCATGGTTATGGCAGCACTGCATAATTCTCTTACTGT
CATGCCATCCGTAAGATGCTTTTCTGTGACTGGTGAGTACTCAACCAAGTCATTCTGAGAATAGTGTATG
CGGCGACCGAGTTGCTCTTGCCCGGCGTCAATACGGGATAATACCGCGCCACATAGCAGAACTTTAAAAG
TGCTCATCATTGGAAAACGTTCTTCGGGGCGAAAACTCTCAAGGATCTTACCGCTGTTGAGATCCAGTTC
GATGTAACCCACTCGTGCACCCAACTGATCTTCAGCATCTTTTACTTTCACCAGCGTTTCTGGGTGAGCA
AAAACAGGAAGGCAAAATGCCGCAAAAAAGGGAATAAGGGCGACACGGAAATGTTGAATACTCATACTCT
TCCTTTTTCAATATTATTGAAGCATTTATCAGGGTTATTGTCTCATGAGCGGATACATATTTGAATGTAT
TTAGAAAAATAAACAAATAGGGGTTCCGCGCACATTTCCCCGAAAAGTGCCACCTAAATTGTAAGCGTTA
ATATTTTGTTAAAATTCGCGTTAAATTTTTGTTAAATCAGCTCATTTTTTAACCAATAGGCCGAAATCGG
CAAAATCCCTTATAAATCAAAAGAATAGACCGAGATAGGGT
[37 nt withheld, positions 2002-2038]
AAAGAACGTGGACTCCAACGTCAAAGG
[49 nt withheld, positions 2066-2114]
T
[91 nt withheld, positions 2116-2206]
G
[124 nt withheld, positions 2208-2331]
CCCATTCGCCATTCAGGCTGCGCAACTGTTGGGAAGGGCGATCGGTGCGGGCCTCTTCGCTATTACGCCA
GCTGGCGAAAGGGGGATGTGCTGCAAGGCGATTAAGTTGGGTAACGCCAGGGTTTTCCCAGTCACGACGT
TGTAAAACGACGGCCAGTGAGCGCGCGTAATACGACTCACTATAGGGCGAATTGGGTACCCGGCATTGAC
CTTATTGGGATGGTAAACACTGGGGATGGAAAACCTTTACTTTGACAATGACCATTATTGATCACTTTAT
CATAATCACTCAAATGTAAGTAATTATCTTCAGATGTACAGTCATCTGACTCGCTACTCGATTCAGAATT
AGGTTCTGATTTAATAGTTTTTTCTAACATTGACTTATCAATAATATTGTTACCATCCTCTTCATCTTCA
CTCTCTGAACTTATAACAATTACGTTTGTGGTTTCAGGTAACCTATCTAGCTTAATTTTTTTAGATTTGG
ATGGTTTAATTGGAACATTTTTCCTTTTAGCTGTTCTCTTTTTAGATTTGCATTTTTGAGACACAGCCAC
AATTTTCTCAGTTTTGTGATCTTCCTTAGAAGGAGTGACCTCTGGTGGTGAATATAGAGACTTGCTAAAT
GGTGTATTCTCATTAGTGTTATTCATATGAATGTTATTAGTTCTGACAGTTGAATCACAGTCTGCAATGT
AATCAGTTTCATCATTGTTATCGCTTTCACTCTCATAAGGTGCTGAGTGATCAGTTTCATAACCAAATGT
TATCATTTCTGATATTAAAGGGTTGTCATGGAAACCATCACATAGATTCACTAGACTCTCTACAGCTTCC
ATTTCTTTGTCTAATTTGCTTTCTGGATTTAGAGTATCCTGAATTGCACCATGACTTTTGACAGGAGTTG
CTGAGTTGGTAAAGGTCATACCAGGAAGCGTTTCGGTACACTTGGAGTTAGAACCTTTTTCCTGAATCCA
TTCTTTTGTCTGTGACCTTTTATCGGGGCTGTAAGCCAAAATGTCTTGTTGTCCAGACCCGGTCTCTACA
ACTACTGAGTCGGGTTGAGTTTCAAGTAGTTTTTTTATCAAGAAGTGTTTACCACTTTCAAGGCCAGTAA
TGGATTTAAAGTTATCAGGGCCGCCCAGATCTGTCACTGAGGCTGTACATACACAGTTAGGGCTTGTTTG
TTCTTTCCCTATCTGTCTGCTATATTCAATGAATGTTTTTGCCTCTTTGGATTTCCCTGGCACATCTGGA
GAAGGAGTGTCTGGATACATTTTTCCTACATCTTTTTCATGTATGTTTGTAAGTTTTTGTCTTGTTGGGG
ATTCATTGTTCTTTGACGGAGTGGGAATATTATTATCAGTAGGAGATTGTACTTCCATGTATTTTAAATA
GTCTACATTGTCATCATCTTCATGGATAGATTCGATAGAAGATTCCTCTGAATATTTTCCATGTTCATCA
AAATCAGCTAACTCTAATAATATTGATTCTGACGGGTCTATGTTTAAATCACAGATGGAAGACTCTCTAT
TTTTATTTATAGCAATGTAGCCTTCCATTATATCAGAGGAAGTTAAAGGTTTAATCAAACCAGTATCATC
ATAAATTGTTTCTATGCATTCACATGCGTGGGTGATCATATTCATCATGGTAATTTTAAACTGGTGTCTG
CGAGGTTTGAGGTATTGCCATGAAAATTCATTGCTGCATAGAACAATACTTTGGAGAACAGCAATGCCAA
TATTTTTGGCGGCAGTAATTAAATTTTTACAATTTATATGAATTTTGAGGAATGTTTTATCACAGTTATC
CATAAAGATTTGATTCATCTGCTTATTAGCAAATTCCTGAAACATTTTCATATTTTTAACATGGTTTTCT
ATTATCTCATTTCTACTTTCCAGTAGTTCCTGTTTAAGTAAATTTACTTGCTTACAAAATTCCTTATTGG
AGATTTCAGGATTGGACATCTCTTTGTTGTGTGCCATCAACAACAATGAGGTGGCGACCATGTTCAATTT
TCCACTATCTAATGCCACATAAGCTTTGGAAAAAATGTTTTTGAGGGCTGTAATAAATTGATTGTTCATA
TTAGCTTTCAAATCCATGAGCAAATCTCTGGATTCTGATGCTATCTTTTTCACTAACCCATCAAATTTAT
CACATGCAAAAACAATGAATCGCGGTTCGCACCAATTAAAAAAATCCAAGTTTTTTCCAGACAACATTTT
TGCATAACATGAAACAAATTGAGATGAAGCACTACTTAGTAAATTAATATTTATCAACTGTCCTAATTGT
TCTAATACCAGCCTCTCCAACATGGATCTGTGCAGCGTTAATAAGCCAGCGGAGTTAATTAAATTGTCTT
CCATGTTAGACTGTTCCTGTTTCATGGCAGCCTTCACTGATGCACCAATACTTTGGATGCAATTGCCAAC
GGACTGAGCTAGGATGTAAAAGAAGATATTCTAAGTATGCTATATGTTACATGCTTAAAACTATGTTTTT
TTCTTGTTTTCTATCTTGGGACATATAATATATAATTCATGTACTCACCAACCAAAGTTTTGAATTCGTC
AGATGCTCCTTCTTCCACATTACTGGAATAGGACACATTCTTGGAAGCGATGTCGTTGGAAGACTCTGGG
ATGAAAAGATCAAAGGCTTCCAGTTCTGGAAAAAGCAGGCTTTCAAAGGACACATCACACTTGAGACTCT
CTTCCAATATTTCTTTGATGGATTCTTCCACCACTGGATCGGGATGGTAGCTGTAAGTATGAATATTTCT
TAGTACTTAGAAAAACTCCCATATAGTTTTAAATAAGATAGATCTAATAAGGACTAATCATACTTACTTT
TGCATACGTTCCTCATTGGATTCCATGTTGTTTCCAGAGGGTTTTCCGAGAATGAACATAGAAGTAGAGG
TTGTATCTTTTGCTGACTCCATTGTATATTAAGATGCAAATTCAGACACCGCCTACTGTTCTGTTAGCCA
ATGAAAAAATATCTTCTGTCAGCAGATATAATACTATATAAGGAGATTACCACCACCTCTTTCTTTGCAG
AGATTATTCTCTGCTTGAAAATCTGTAACACTGATCATGATGGGATATGAGGAAAAAGTGTCAGCTACTG
GAAAGACTCGTTTAAAGATACTGGCATGTCTGATCGTTTTAATACTAGCTGCGGCAATAACTATGTTAAC
GCTGGAAATTATATCGAACCAAAAACGTACCACTACTGATCTCGAAGCTGTGACTGTGGCGCTGAAGCAT
GTAAGCACATCTCTTGCCAACTGCACTGAATCCACTACTTCTGTACATACCGGTTAGTGAAAGATATGTC
TTTTTTATGTTAATGTATTGATTATATATTTGCATACATTCCTTAAGAATGGAAAAATCACGGATGGTTT
GTTTTTAGATTCTGTGACGAGCCAACCCACGAAAAAACAAAGAATCGAGGAAAAAAATTGAAGGGAAATC
TCCAAGTTGGGTTCAGGCTTTAACTACAGCATCTGGAATTATCCTACTGTTTTGTATAATGATGATATTC
ATTACATGTTCCTGGACCACAGAAAAAGATACAGAGAAGAGTGAAGTGCAATCTTATGCTTCTTCAGTAG
AGACTTTAGACTCTTTAAATGAGGCTATTATACCGAAAACTGAAATGAATGTGTAATGTCTGTATTTTTC
TTTACAGAGATGTACGGAGAGTTTATATTTGGGGAAAATACCTGACTGTTCTGCCTATATGCGAATGTTA
AAGTATGTATAATATAAATTCTTACCTTTTAAGAGTGATTCAAGGTGGAGGTTTCTTTGGAGATTGATTC
CAGGTGGTGGTTTCGGGTGCAATCAATCTTTCTTCTGGGCGGGAAGAAAATCCAGCAATCCAATAATTGA
TGGGATGTAATCAATGTCACAAATCTGTAAGATTAAATGTGAACAGTATAAATTCTTTTGTGCTTATCAA
ATTACAATTATGCGCATGAAAATATCATTAAATTGTTTTAAACATTCTTAAATTCAATTTAAAATAATTT
TTGTAGCAATTTTAAATATTAATAGTTAAAAAATTGACTTACCAGACTGCAGCGATATAAGAAAGAATCT
CTGTGATGAGAATGTTCTCCGGAGCCACTTCTTGAGAAAAGTGGCACTGAACTGGCTGTAACTTCTGCTT
ATATACAATTCTATAGCGGGTGTGATGTACAGGAAAATGACGAGGATGAAGGAGCCAATCGCTGTATAAT
GTTAAACCGCAAGTGTAGAAATACACCCCTTTTAGACAAATATGGAATGGAAATTAGCTGATGCTTACAA
AAATTTAGGGTTTTGTCATATCTTACTCAAAAACAGGAATTTGTGGTCTGGATTTTTTGAGGTTTTCTTC
TTATGGCTGACTTGTATTTTTTTATGAGAAAGACGGAGTTTGCGGTTAAAGGCGGGATAATAAAGAACAC
TTTACTGATAAATTGTCATGTTTTTTTTTAAAAAAAAACATCTGCTACACATCATGAAACAGGAATATGG
TTTTGGTGTTAGCGCTTCTCACGAAATAAATGACTCAGTCAGGGGAAAATGTTGTAACCGCGGTACACAC
TGACCTTTAACTTTATGAGAAAAACAGGAACTGCGGTTGCTCTGTTAGCAGATTTTAGGGTTCTCGTTAG
CCTGGGTAGGAAAGACCCCAACCACAGTACCCACTAACCTTTAACTTTATGAGAAAAACAGGAACTGCGG
TTGCTTCGTTAGCAGTTTTTAGAGTTTTAATTCGCATGAACAGGAAAGACTCCAACCGCAATATCTGCTA
ATTTTTAACTTTATAAGAAAAACAGGAACTGCGGTTGCCGCGTTAGCAGCTTTTAGAGTTCTCATTCGCC
TGGGCAGGAAATACTTCAACCGCGGTACCGGGCCCCCCCTCGAGGTCGACGGTATCGATAAGCTTGATAT
CGAATTCCTGCAGCCCGGGGGATCCACTAGTTCTAGAGCGGCCGCCACCGCGGTGGAGCTCCAGCTTTTG
TTCCCTTTAGTGAGGGTTAATTGCGCGCTTGGCGTAATCATGGTCATAGCTGTTTCCTGTGTGAAATTGT
TATCCGCTCACAATTCCACACAACATACGAGCCGGAAGCATAAAGTGTAAAGCCTGGGGTGCCTAATGAG
TGAGCTAACTCACATTAATTGCGTTGCGCTCACTGCCCGCTTTCCAGTCGGGAAACCTGTCGTGCCAGCT
GCATTAATGAATCGGCCAACGCGCGGGGAGAGGCGGTTTGCGTATTGGGCGCTCTTCCGCTTCCTCGCTC
ACTGACTCGCTGCGCTCGGTCGTTCGGCTGCGGCGAGCG
